Addgene plasmid #112503: pLBH546_Tet-Cas14b1Locus
Purpose: Expresses Cas14b1 locus (including crRNA and tracrRNA) under control of a tetracycline inducible promoter
Depositing lab: Jennifer Doudna. Depositing organization: University of California, Berkeley. Publication: Programmed DNA destruction by miniature CRISPR-Cas14 enzymes. Harrington LB, Burstein D, Chen JS, Paez-Espino D, Ma E, Witte IP, Cofsky JC, Kyrpides NC, Banfield JF, Doudna JA. Science. 2018 Oct 18. pii: science.aav4294. doi: 10.1126/science.aav4294. PubMed 30337455.
Backbone
  Vector backbone: pTet
  Vector type: Bacterial Expression, CRISPR
Growth in bacteria
  Bacterial resistance: Chloramphenicol, 25 μg/mL
  Growth temperature: 37°C
  Growth strain: NEB Stable
  Copy number: Low Copy
Gene/Insert
  Gene/Insert name: Cas14b1
  Insert size (bp): 2108
  Promoter: Tet
  Cloning method: Gibson Cloning
  Sequencing primers: 5′ gtgccgatcaacgtAtcattttcg; 3′ acgcagaaaggcccacccgaag
Terms and licenses: Academic/Nonprofit Terms; Industry Terms: Not Available to Industry
How to cite: pLBH546_Tet-Cas14b1Locus was a gift from Jennifer Doudna (Addgene plasmid # 112503 ; http://n2t.net/addgene:112503 ; RRID:Addgene_112503)
