[The description below was written by a language model from this plasmid's Addgene catalogue record and pLannotate feature annotations shown in this document.]
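Description:
pLBH546_Tet-Cas14b1Locus is a bacterial expression plasmid built on a pTet backbone that carries the Cas14b1 CRISPR locus, including its crRNA and tracrRNA, under a tetracycline-inducible promoter. The sequenced record is 4,543 nt. The plasmid replicates from a p15A origin, catalogued as low copy, which is compatible with ColE1-type plasmids and so allows co-maintenance with a second plasmid such as a target or reporter construct. A short fragment annotated as RSF origin lies next to p15A and is probably a partial homology match rather than a functional second origin. Selection is by chloramphenicol, provided by the cat gene driven by its own promoter and followed by the lambda t0 terminator.

Regulation comes from the Tn10 tet system. The TetR repressor is encoded on the reverse strand, immediately adjacent to the divergent, overlapping tetR/tetA promoters. TetR binds the tet operators and holds transcription off until tetracycline or an analogue relieves repression. The forward-facing promoter sits near the end of the numbered sequence, so transcription reads across the plasmid origin into the unannotated region upstream of the T7Te terminator. That region was not recognised by the annotation software, but its position matches the Cas14b1 locus, catalogued as a 2,108 bp insert introduced by Gibson assembly. The record does not state the source organism of the locus.

Because the effector gene and its guide RNA components are expressed together from the native locus arrangement, the construct suits inducible reconstitution of this miniature CRISPR-Cas14 system in E. coli, for example to study RNA processing, ribonucleoprotein assembly or DNA targeting.
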