Features (pLannotate 1.2.2; 8 found; start..end, strand, type, name):
   1616..1643    +  terminator     T7Te terminator: phage T7 early transcription terminator
   1662..1717    -  rep_origin     RSF ori (fragment): Plasmids containing the RSF 1030 origin of replication can be propagated in E. coli cells that contain additional plasmids with compatible origins.
   1805..2350    -  rep_origin     p15A ori: Plasmids containing the medium-copy-number p15A origin of replication can be propagated in E. coli cells that contain a second plasmid with the ColE1 origin.
   2464..2558    -  terminator     lambda t0 terminator: transcription terminator from phage lambda
   2582..3238    -  CDS            cat: CAT_ECOLX - Experimental evidence at protein level: Swiss-Prot protein existence level 1. This enzyme is an effector of chloramphenicol resistance in bacteria. From Escherichia coli. This protein is used as a marker in many commonly used cloning vectors, such as pACYC184.
   3239..3341    -  promoter       cat promoter: promoter of the E. coli cat gene encoding chloramphenicol acetyltransferase
   3371..3994    -  CDS            TetR: tetracycline repressor TetR; tetR from transposon Tn10; TetR binds to the tetracycline operator tetO to inhibit transcription. This inhibition can be relieved by adding tetracycline or doxycycline.
   4013..4068    +  promoter       tetR/tetA promoters: tetR; overlapping promoters for bacterial tetR and tetA
>Addgene plasmid #112503 | pLBH546_Tet-Cas14b1Locus | addgene full sequence | sequence record 215715 | Addgene NGS Result
GCCTGAATAGCATTCAGAACCGTCTGAACTTTTGGAAAGAACTGCTGTATAATCCGAGCAACCGCAACGA
AATCAAAATCAAAGTTGTGAAGTATGCCCCTAAAACCGATACACGTGAACATCCGCACTATTATAGCGAA
GCAGAAATTAAAGGTCGCATCAAACGTCTGGAAAAGCAGCTGAAAAAGTTCAAAATGCCCAAGTATCCGG
AATTTACCAGCGAAACCATTAGCCTGCAGCGTGAACTGTATAGCTGGAAAAATCCGGATGAACTGAAAAT
TAGCAGCATCACCGATAAAAACGAGAGCATGAACTATTACGGCAAAGAGTATCTGAAACGCTATATCGAT
CTGATCAATAGCCAGACACCGCAGATTCTGTTAGAAAAAGAAAACAACAGCTTTTATCTGTGCTTCCCGA
TCACCAAAAACATCGAAATGCCGAAAATCGATGATACCTTTGAACCGGTTGGTATTGATTGGGGTATTAC
CCGTAATATTGCCGTTGTTAGCATTCTGGATAGCAAAACCAAAAAACCGAAGTTCGTGAAATTCTATAGC
GCAGGTTATATTCTGGGTAAACGCAAACACTATAAAAGCCTGCGTAAACACTTTGGCCAGAAAAAACGTC
AGGACAAAATTAACAAACTGGGCACCAAAGAAGATCGCTTCATTGATAGCAACATTCACAAACTGGCCTT
TCTGATCGTGAAAGAAATTCGCAATCATAGCAACAAACCGATCATCCTGATGGAAAACATTACCGATAAT
CGTGAAGAGGCCGAAAAAAGCATGCGTCAGAACATTCTGCTGCATAGCGTTAAAAGCCGTCTGCAGAACT
ATATTGCATATAAAGCACTGTGGAACAACATTCCGACCAATCTGGTTAAACCGGAACATACCAGCCAGAT
TTGTAATCGTTGTGGTCATCAGGATCGCGAAAACCGTCCGAAAGGTAGCAAACTGTTTAAATGCGTGAAA
TGCAACTATATGAGCAACGCCGATTTTAACGCCAGCATTAATATCGCACGCAAATTTTACATCGGCGAAT
ATGAGCCGTTCTACAAAGATAACGAGAAGATGAAAAGCGGTGTCAACAGCATTAGCATGTAATTTTCATT
CGGCGAAGGTTTGATTATCTATATGATAGTCAAATTGGGCTGCCGTTGCTACAGCCCTTAAGATACCTTG
CTCATCATAGCCGAAAAAGAGCAACTCTCGAAAGAGAGCGAGTATCAATTTTTAATTTACCTCAAAAAAA
AGAATGTCTTTATAAACAGCCATGCAAAAACATCAGATTCTAATTTTGCTTTCAGAAACTTTGTTTTCCA
GCCTTAATTCTTTCGTTCGCGAGGCAGTTTCCGATATTGAGAAAATGAATTAAGGAATGCAACTACCTTA
CACCGCTTGCGAAAGTTGTCAGAAGATAATATTTCCGATATTGAGAAAATGAATTAAGGAATGCAACAAT
TCAGCTTCCACAGAATACAACCTATAGCTCAACATCAAGAACTCTGAACTACACAGCAACAGATGCAAAC
CTCGATACCGTCTGGTACCAGTACAATGGAATCAACACAACATTATCAGGCAACATTTCGTTCTAGAGTC
ACACTGGCTCACCTTCGGGTGGGCCTTTCTGCGTTTATACCTAGGGATATATTCCGCTTCCTCGCTCACT
GACTCGCTACGCTCGGTCGTTCGACTGCGGCGAGCGGAAATGGCTTACGAACGGGGCGGAGATTTCCTGG
AAGATGCCAGGAAGATACTTAACAGGGAAGTGAGAGGGCCGCGGCAAAGCCGTTTTTCCATAGGCTCCGC
CCCCCTGACAAGCATCACGAAATCTGACGCTCAAATCAGTGGTGGCGAAACCCGACAGGACTATAAAGAT
ACCAGGCGTTTCCCCCTGGCGGCTCCCTCGTGCGCTCTCCTGTTCCTGCCTTTCGGTTTACCGGTGTCAT
TCCGCTGTTATGGCCGCGTTTGTCTCATTCCACGCCTGACACTCAGTTCCGGGTAGGCAGTTCGCTCCAA
GCTGGACTGTATGCACGAACCCCCCGTTCAGTCCGACCGCTGCGCCTTATCCGGTAACTATCGTCTTGAG
TCCAACCCGGAAAGACATGCAAAAGCACCACTGGCAGCAGCCACTGGTAATTGATTTAGAGGAGTTAGTC
TTGAAGTCATGCGCCGGTTAAGGCTAAACTGAAAGGACAAGTTTTGGTGACTGCGCTCCTCCAAGCCAGT
TACCTCGGTTCAAAGAGTTGGTAGCTCAGAGAACCTTCGAAAAACCGCCCTGCAAGGCGGTTTTTTCGTT
TTCAGAGCAAGAGATTACGCGCAGACCAAAACGATCTCAAGAAGATCATCTTATTAATCAGATAAAATAT
TTCTAGATTTCAGTGCAATTTATCTCTTCAAATGTAGCACCTGAAGTCAGCCCCATACGATATAAGTTGT
TACTAGTGCTTGGATTCTCACCAATAAAAAACGCCCGGCGGCAACCGAGCGTTCTGAACAAATCCAGATG
GAGTTCTGAGGTCATTACTGGATCTATCAACAGGAGTCCAAGCGAGCTCGATATCAAATTACGCCCCGCC
CTGCCACTCATCGCAGTACTGTTGTAATTCATTAAGCATTCTGCCGACATGGAAGCCATCACAAACGGCA
TGATGAACCTGAATCGCCAGCGGCATCAGCACCTTGTCGCCTTGCGTATAATATTTGCCCATGGTGAAAA
CGGGGGCGAAGAAGTTGTCCATATTGGCCACGTTTAAATCAAAACTGGTGAAACTCACCCAGGGATTGGC
TGAGACGAAAAACATATTCTCAATAAACCCTTTAGGGAAATAGGCCAGGTTTTCACCGTAACACGCCACA
TCTTGCGAATATATGTGTAGAAACTGCCGGAAATCGTCGTGGTATTCACTCCAGAGCGATGAAAACGTTT
CAGTTTGCTCATGGAAAACGGTGTAACAAGGGTGAACACTATCCCATATCACCAGCTCACCGTCTTTCAT
TGCCATACGAAATTCCGGATGAGCATTCATCAGGCGGGCAAGAATGTGAATAAAGGCCGGATAAAACTTG
TGCTTATTTTTCTTTACGGTCTTTAAAAAGGCCGTAATATCCAGCTGAACGGTCTGGTTATAGGTACATT
GAGCAACTGACTGAAATGCCTCAAAATGTTCTTTACGATGCCATTGGGATATATCAACGGTGGTATATCC
AGTGATTTTTTTCTCCATTTTAGCTTCCTTAGCTCCTGAAAATCTCGATAACTCAAAAAATACGCCCGGT
AGTGATCTTATTTCATTATGGTGAAAGTTGGAACCTCTTACGTGCCGATCAACGTCTCATTTTCGCCAGA
TATCGACGTCTTAAGACCCACTTTCACATTTAAGTTGTTTTTCTAATCCGCATATGATCAATTCAAGGCC
GAATAAGAAGGCTGGCTCTGCACCTTGGTGATCAAATAATTCGATAGCTTGTCGTAATAATGGCGGCATA
CTATCAGTAGTAGGTGTTTCCCTTTCTTCTTTAGCGACTTGATGCTCTTGATCTTCCAATACGCAACCTA
AAGTAAAATGCCCCACAGCGCTGAGTGCATATAATGCATTCTCTAGTGAAAAACCTTGTTGGCATAAAAA
GGCTAATTGATTTTCGAGAGTTTCATACTGTTTTTCTGTAGGCCGTGTACCTAAATGTACTTTTGCTCCA
TCGCGATGACTTAGTAAAGCACATCTAAAACTTTTAGCGTTATTACGTAAAAAATCTTGCCAGCTTTCCC
CTTCTAAAGGGCAAAAGTGAGTATGGTGCCTATCTAACATCTCAATGGCTAAGGCGTCGAGCAAAGCCCG
CTTATTTTTTACATGCCAATACAATGTAGGCTGCTCTACACCTAGCTTCTGGGCGAGTTTACGGGTTGTT
AAACCTTCGATTCCGACCTCATTAAGCAGCTCTAATGCGCTGTTAATCACTTTACTTTTATCTAATCTAG
ACATCATTAATTCCTAATTTTTGTTGACACTCTATCGTTGATAGAGTTATTTTACCACTCCCTATCAGTG
ATAGAGAAAAGAATTCAAAAGATCTAAAGAGGAGAAAGGATCTCTTTCGGCTTGCGAGCCGCTGCTGGAA
TATGATTGCCCAGAAAACCATCAAGATTAAACTGAATCCGACCAAAGAGCAGATCATCAAACTGAACAGC
ATCATCGAAGAGTACATCAAAGTGAGCAATTTCACCGCCAAAAAAATCGCCGAAATCCAAGAAAGCTTTA
CCGATAGCGGTCTGACCCAGGGCACCTGTAGCGAATGTGGTAAAGAAAAAACCTACCGCAAATACCATCT
GCTGAAAAAAGACAACAAACTGTTCTGCATCACGTGCTACAAACGTAAATATAGCCAGTTTACCCTGCAG
AAGGTGGAATTTCAGAATAAAACCGGTCTGCGTAATGTTGCAAAACTGCCGAAAACCTATTATACCAATG
CAATTCGTTTTGCCAGCGATACCTTTAGCGGTTTTGATGAAATCATCAAGAAAAAGCAGAATC
